>Addgene plasmid #140870 | pTNT-pT7-tetR-mCherry | addgene full sequence | sequence record 296668 | Addgene NGS Result
CACATGGCTCGACAGATCTTAAGGCTAGAGTACTTAATACGACTCACTATAGGCTAGCATTTAGGTGACA
CTATAAGCACATCAGCAGGACGCACTGACCGAATTCATTAAAGAGGAGAAAGGTACCATGTCCAGATTAG
ATAAAAGTAAAGTGATTAACAGCGCATTAGAGCTGCTTAATGAGGTCGGAATCGAAGGTTTAACAACCCG
TAAACTCGCCCAGAAGCTAGGTGTAGAGCAGCCTACATTGTATTGGCATGTAAAAAATAAGCGGGCTTTG
CTCGACGCCTTAGCCATTGAGATGTTAGATAGGCACCATACTCACTTTTGCCCTTTAGAAGGGGAAAGCT
GGCAAGATTTTTTACGTAATAACGCTAAAAGTTTTAGATGTGCTTTACTAAGTCATCGCGATGGAGCAAA
AGTACATTTAGGTACACGGCCTACAGAAAAACAGTATGAAACTCTCGAAAATCAATTAGCCTTTTTATGC
CAACAAGGTTTTTCACTAGAGAATGCATTATATGCACTCAGCGCTGTGGGGCATTTTACTTTAGGTTGCG
TATTGGAAGATCAAGAGCATCAAGTCGCTAAAGAAGAAAGGGAAACACCTACTACTGATAGTATGCCGCC
ATTATTACGACAAGCTATCGAATTATTTGATCACCAAGGTGCAGAGCCAGCCTTCTTATTCGGCCTTGAA
TTGATCATATGCGGATTAGAAAAACAACTTAAATGTGAAAGTGGGTCTATGGTGAGCAAGGGCGAGGAGG
ATAACATGGCCATCATCAAGGAGTTCATGCGCTTCAAGGTGCACATGGAGGGCTCCGTGAACGGCCACGA
GTTCGAGATCGAGGGCGAGGGCGAGGGCCGCCCCTACGAGGGCACCCAGACCGCCAAGCTGAAGGTGACC
AAGGGTGGCCCCCTGCCCTTCGCCTGGGACATCCTGTCCCCTCAGTTCATGTACGGCTCCAAGGCCTACG
TGAAGCACCCCGCCGACATCCCCGACTACTTGAAGCTGTCCTTCCCCGAGGGCTTCAAGTGGGAGCGCGT
GATGAACTTCGAGGACGGCGGCGTGGTGACCGTGACCCAGGACTCCTCCCTGCAGGACGGCGAGTTCATC
TACAAGGTGAAGCTGCGCGGCACCAACTTCCCCTCCGACGGCCCCGTAATGCAGAAGAAGACCATGGGCT
GGGAGGCCTCCTCCGAGCGGATGTACCCCGAGGACGGCGCCCTGAAGGGCGAGATCAAGCAGAGGCTGAA
GCTGAAGGACGGCGGCCACTACGACGCTGAGGTCAAGACCACCTACAAGGCCAAGAAGCCCGTGCAGCTG
CCCGGCGCCTACAACGTCAACATCAAGTTGGACATCACCTCCCACAACGAGGACTACACCATCGTGGAAC
AGTACGAACGCGCCGAGGGCCGCCACTCCACCGGCGGCATGGACGAGCTGTACAAGTAATAATGGTACCT
CTAGAGTCGACCCGGGCGGCCGCAAAAAAAAAAAAAAAAAAAAACTAGCATAACCCCTTGGGGCCTCTAA
ACGGGTCTTGAGGGGTTTTTTGGATCCGGGCTGGCGTAATAGCGAAGAGGCCCGCACCGATCGCCCTTCC
CAACAGTTGCGCAGCCTGAATGGCGAATGG
[124 nt withheld, positions 1641-1764]
C
[91 nt withheld, positions 1766-1856]
A
[49 nt withheld, positions 1858-1906]
CCTTTGACGTTGGAGTCCACGTTCTTT
[37 nt withheld, positions 1934-1970]
ACCCTATCTCGGTCTATTCTTTTGATTTATAAGGGATTTTGCCGATTTCGGCCTATTGGTTAAAAAATGA
GCTGATTTAACAAAAATTTAACGCGAATTTTAACAAAATATTAACGCTTACAATTTCCTGATGCGGTATT
TTCTCCTTACGCATCTGTGCGGTATTTCACACCGCATATGGTGCACTCTCAGTACAATCTGCTCTGATGC
CGCATAGTTAAGCCAGCCCCGACACCCGCCAACACCCGCTGACGCGCCCTGACGGGCTTGTCTGCTCCCG
GCATCCGCTTACAGACAAGCTGTGACCGTCTCCGGGAGCTGCATGTGTCAGAGGTTTTCACCGTCATCAC
CGAAACGCGCGAGACGAAAGGGCCTCGTGATACGCCTATTTTTATAGGTTAATGTCATGATAATAATGGT
TTCTTAGACGTCAGGTGGCACTTTTCGGGGAAATGTGCGCGGAACCCCTATTTGTTTATTTTTCTAAATA
CATTCAAATATGTATCCGCTCATGAGACAATAACCCTGATAAATGCTTCAATAATATTGAAAAAGGAAGA
GTATGAGTATTCAACATTTCCGTGTCGCCCTTATTCCCTTTTTTGCGGCATTTTGCCTTCCTGTTTTTGC
TCACCCAGAAACGCTGGTGAAAGTAAAAGATGCTGAAGATCAGTTGGGTGCACGAGTGGGTTACATCGAA
CTGGATCTCAACAGCGGTAAGATCCTTGAGAGTTTTCGCCCCGAAGAACGTTTTCCAATGATGAGCACTT
TTAAAGTTCTGCTATGTGGCGCGGTATTATCCCGTATTGACGCCGGGCAAGAGCAACTCGGTCGCCGCAT
ACACTATTCTCAGAATGACTTGGTTGAGTACTCACCAGTCACAGAAAAGCATCTTACGGATGGCATGACA
GTAAGAGAATTATGCAGTGCTGCCATAACCATGAGTGATAACACTGCGGCCAACTTACTTCTGACAACGA
TCGGAGGACCGAAGGAGCTAACCGCTTTTTTGCACAACATGGGGGATCATGTAACTCGCCTTGATCGTTG
GGAACCGGAGCTGAATGAAGCCATACCAAACGACGAGCGTGACACCACGATGCCTGTAGCAATGGCAACA
ACGTTGCGCAAACTATTAACTGGCGAACTACTTACTCTAGCTTCCCGGCAACAATTAATAGACTGGATGG
AGGCGGATAAAGTTGCAGGACCACTTCTGCGCTCGGCCCTTCCGGCTGGCTGGTTTATTGCTGATAAATC
TGGAGCCGGTGAGCGTGGGTCTCGCGGTATCATTGCAGCACTGGGGCCAGATGGTAAGCCCTCCCGTATC
GTAGTTATCTACACGACGGGGAGTCAGGCAACTATGGATGAACGAAATAGACAGATCGCTGAGATAGGTG
CCTCACTGATTAAGCATTGGTAACTGTCAGACCAAGTTTACTCATATATACTTTAGATTGATTTAAAACT
TCATTTTTAATTTAAAAGGATCTAGGTGAAGATCCTTTTTGATAATCTCATGACCAAAATCCCTTAACGT
GAGTTTTCGTTCCACTGAGCGTCAGACCCCGTAGAAAAGATCAAAGGATCTTCTTGAGATCCTTTTTTTC
TGCGCGTAATCTGCTGCTTGCAAACAAAAAAACCACCGCTACCAGCGGTGGTTTGTTTGCCGGATCAAGA
GCTACCAACTCTTTTTCCGAAGGTAACTGGCTTCAGCAGAGCGCAGATACCAAATACTGTTCTTCTAGTG
TAGCCGTAGTTAGGCCACCACTTCAAGAACTCTGTAGCACCGCCTACATACCTCGCTCTGCTAATCCTGT
TACCAGTGGCTGCTGCCAGTGGCGATAAGTCGTGTCTTACCGGGTTGGACTCAAGACGATAGTTACCGGA
TAAGGCGCAGCGGTCGGGCTGAACGGGGGGTTCGTGCACACAGCCCAGCTTGGAGCGAACGACCTACACC
GAACTGAGATACCTACAGCGTGAGCTATGAGAAAGCGCCACGCTTCCCGAAGGGAGAAAGGCGGACAGGT
ATCCGGTAAGCGGCAGGGTCGGAACAGGAGAGCGCACGAGGGAGCTTCCAGGGGGAAACGCCTGGTATCT
TTATAGTCCTGTCGGGTTTCGCCACCTCTGACTTGAGCGTCGATTTTTGTGATGCTCGTCAGGGGGGCGG
AGCCTATGGAAAAACGCCAGCAACGCGGCCTTTTTACGGTTCCTGGCCTTTTGCTGGCCTTTTGCT
Features (pLannotate 1.2.2; 13 found; start..end, strand, type, name):
     35..53      +  promoter       T7 promoter: promoter for bacteriophage T7 RNA polymerase
     59..75      +  promoter       SP6 promoter (fragment): promoter for bacteriophage SP6 RNA polymerase
     76..100     +  promoter       PLtetO-1 promoter (fragment): modified phage lambda PL promoter with tet operator sites (Lutz and Bujard, 1997)
    128..748     +  CDS            tetR: TETR2_ECOLX - Experimental evidence at protein level: Swiss-Prot protein existence level 1. TetR is the repressor of the tetracycline resistance element; its N-terminal region forms a helix-turn-helix structure and binds DNA. Binding of tetracycline to TetR reduces the repressor affinity for the tetracycline resistance gene (tetA) promoter operator sites. From Escherichia coli.
    749..1456    +  CDS            mCherry: mCherry is a basic (constitutively fluorescent) red fluorescent protein published in 2004, derived from Discosoma sp.. It is reported to be a very rapidly-maturing monomer with low acid sensitivity.
   1515..1562    +  terminator     T7 terminator: transcription terminator for bacteriophage T7 RNA polymerase
   1570..1637    +  CDS            lacZα (fragment): LacZα fragment of β-galactosidase; lacZ fragment
   1641..2069    +  rep_origin     f1 ori (sequence partly withheld): f1 bacteriophage origin of replication; arrow indicates direction of (+) strand synthesis
   2097..2196    -  misc_feature   bom (fragment): basis of mobility region from pBR322
   2298..2333    -  CDS            rop (fragment): Rop protein, which maintains plasmids at low copy number; rop
   2428..2532    +  promoter       AmpR promoter: bla
   2533..3393    +  CDS            AmpR: β-lactamase; bla; confers resistance to ampicillin, carbenicillin, and related antibiotics
   3564..4152    +  rep_origin     ori: high-copy-number ColE1/pMB1/pBR322/pUC origin of replication
