[The description below was written by a language model from this plasmid's Addgene catalogue record and pLannotate feature annotations shown in this document.]
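Description:
pTNT-pT7-tetR-mCherry is a small (about 4.2 kb) expression plasmid built on the Promega pTNT backbone, catalogued as a bacterial expression and synthetic biology vector. It is maintained in E. coli through a high-copy ColE1/pUC-type origin and selected with ampicillin via the β-lactamase gene and its native promoter. An f1 phage origin is also present, which in principle allows single-stranded DNA production. Short remnants of lacZα, bom and rop appear in the annotation as backbone fragments with no evident functional role.

The payload is a synthetic insert of roughly 1.4 kb encoding the E. coli tetracycline repressor TetR fused directly at its C terminus to the monomeric red fluorescent protein mCherry. Transcription is driven by a bacteriophage T7 promoter and ends at a T7 terminator downstream of the fusion, so expression requires T7 RNA polymerase, supplied either by a suitable host strain or in a cell-free transcription–translation reaction. Between the T7 promoter and the coding sequence, the annotation detects a partial SP6 promoter, which is a feature of the pTNT backbone, and a short match to the PLtetO-1 promoter. Whether this tet-operator-like fragment has any regulatory effect is not stated in the record.

The fusion yields a DNA-binding protein that recognises tet operator sites, is released by tetracycline-class ligands, and can be followed by red fluorescence. The stated purpose is simply T7-driven synthesis of TetR-mCherry. The associated publication concerns communication and quorum sensing in non-living mimics of eukaryotic cells, suggesting use as a fluorescent reporter protein made in such synthetic systems. The sequenced record (4,206 nt) is slightly shorter than the catalogued total size.
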