Addgene plasmid #140870: pTNT-pT7-tetR-mCherry
Purpose: T7 promoter driven synthesis of TetR-mCherry fusion protein
Depositing lab: Neal Devaraj. Depositing organization: University of California, San Diego (UCSD). Publication: Communication and quorum sensing in non-living mimics of eukaryotic cells. Niederholtmeyer H, Chaggan C, Devaraj NK. Nat Commun. 2018 Nov 28;9(1):5027. doi: 10.1038/s41467-018-07473-7. PubMed 30487584.
Backbone
  Vector backbone: pTNT
  Backbone manufacturer: Promega
  Total vector size (bp): 4215
  Vector type: Bacterial Expression, Synthetic Biology
Growth in bacteria
  Bacterial resistance: Ampicillin, 100 μg/mL
  Growth temperature: 37°C
  Growth strain: DH5alpha
  Copy number: High Copy
Gene/Insert
  Gene/Insert name: TetR-mCherry expressed with T7 promoter
  Species: Synthetic
  Insert size (bp): 1400
  Promoter: T7
  Tag / fusion protein: mCherry (C terminal on insert)
  Cloning method: Gibson Cloning
  Sequencing primers: 5′ tatggaaaaacgccagcaac; 3′ gctgcgcaactgttgggaag
Terms and licenses: Academic/Nonprofit Terms; Industry Terms: Not Available to Industry
How to cite: pTNT-pT7-tetR-mCherry was a gift from Neal Devaraj (Addgene plasmid # 140870 ; http://n2t.net/addgene:140870 ; RRID:Addgene_140870)
